>Addgene plasmid #133784 | Donor_eGP2AP_RC | addgene full sequence | sequence record 274492 | Addgene NGS Result
TACCATATTTTTGAAAAAGCCGTTTCTGTAATGAAGGAGAAAACTCACCGAGGCAGTTCCATAGGATGGC
AAGATCCTGGTATCGGTCTGCGATTCCGACTCGTCCAACATCAATACAACCTATTAATTTCCCCTCGTCA
AAAATAAGGTTATCAAGTGAGAAATCACCATGAGTGACGACTGAATCCGGTGAGAATGGCAAAAGTTTAT
GCATTTCTTTCCAGACTTGTTCAACAGGCCAGCCATTACGCTCGTCATCAAAATCACTCGCATCAACCAA
ACCGTTATTCATTCGTGATTGCGCCTGAGCGAGACGAAATACGCGATCGCTGTTAAAAGGACAATTACAA
ACAGGAATCGAATGCAACCGGCGCAGGAACACTGCCAGCGCATCAACAATATTTTCACCTGAATCAGGAT
ATTCTTCTAATACCTGGAATGCTGTTTTCCCAGGGATCGCAGTGGTGAGTAACCATGCATCATCAGGAGT
ACGGATAAAATGCTTGATGGTCGGAAGAGGCATAAATTCCGTCAGCCAGTTTAGTCTGACCATCTCATCT
GTAACATCATTGGCAACGCTACCTTTGCCATGTTTCAGAAACAACTCTGGCGCATCGGGCTTCCCATACA
ATCGATAGATTGTCGCACCTGATTGCCCGACATTATCGCGAGCCCATTTATACCCATATAAATCAGCATC
CATGTTGGAATTTAATCGCGGCCTAGAGCAAGACGTTTCCCGTTGAATATGGCTCATACTCTTCCTTTTT
CAATATTATTGAAGCATTTATCAGGGTTATTGTCTCATGAGCGGATACATATTTGAATGTATTTAGAAAA
ATAAACAAATAGGGGTTCCGCGCACATTTCCCCGAAAAGTGCCACCTGACGTCTAAGAAACCATTATTAT
CATGACATTAACCTATAAAAATAGGCGTATCACGAGGCCCTTTCGTCTCGCGCGTTTCGGTGATGACGGT
GAAAACCTCTGACACATGCAGCTCCCGGAGACGGTCACAGCTTGTCTGTAAGCGGATGCCGGGAGCAGAC
AAGCCCGTCAGGGCGCGTCAGCGGGTGTTGGCGGGTGTCGGGGCTGGCTTAACTATGCGGCATCAGAGCA
GATTGTACTGAGAGTGCACAAGCTTGCATGCCTGCAGCCATAGAGCCCACCGCATCCCCAGCATGCCTGC
TATTGTCTTCCCAATCCTCCCCCTTGCTGTCCTGCCCCACCCCACCCCCCAGAATAGAATGACACCTACT
CAGACAATGCGATGCAATTTCCTCATTTTATTAGGAAAGGACAGTGGGAGTGGCACCTTCCAGGGTCAAG
GAAGGCACGGGGGAGGGGCAAACAACAGATGGCTGGCAACTAGAAGGCACAGTCGACCGGTGACTGACGT
AACCACCCTGATCGACGGGGAGTGTACTAGTATGAGGTCACAAGTGTGACTGAAACGCGTGCTCTACGAC
TATGCTCTTCCCAACTGCTAGCCGTATCATCGAGCTCACGTGAAGCTTCCGGCTTGTCGACGACGGCGGT
CTCCGTCGTCAGGATCATCCGGGAATTCATGGTGAGCAAGGGCGAGGAGCTGTTCACCGGGGTGGTGCCC
ATCCTGGTCGAGCTGGACGGCGACGTAAACGGCCACAAGTTCAGCGTGTCCGGCGAGGGCGAGGGCGATG
CCACCTACGGCAAGCTGACCCTGAAGTTCATCTGCACCACCGGCAAGCTGCCCGTGCCCTGGCCCACCCT
CGTGACCACCCTGACCTACGGCGTGCAGTGCTTCAGCCGCTACCCCGACCACATGAAGCAGCACGACTTC
TTCAAGTCCGCCATGCCCGAAGGCTACGTCCAGGAGCGCACCATCTTCTTCAAGGACGACGGCAACTACA
AGACCCGCGCCGAGGTGAAGTTCGAGGGCGACACCCTGGTGAACCGCATCGAGCTGAAGGGCATCGACTT
CAAGGAGGACGGCAACATCCTGGGGCACAAGCTGGAGTACAACTACAACAGCCACAACGTCTATATCATG
GCCGACAAGCAGAAGAACGGCATCAAGGTGAACTTCAAGATCCGCCACAACATCGAGGACGGCAGCGTGC
AGCTCGCCGACCACTACCAGCAGAACACCCCCATCGGCGACGGCCCCGTGCTGCTGCCCGACAACCACTA
CCTGAGCACCCAGTCCGCCCTGAGCAAAGACCCCAACGAGAAGCGCGATCACATGGTCCTGCTGGAGTTC
GTGACCGCCGCCGGGATCACTCTCGGCATGGACGAGCTGTACAAGGGAAGCGGAGCGACGAATTTTAGTC
TACTGAAACAAGCGGGAGACGTGGAGGAAAACCCTGGACCTACCGAGTACAAGCCCACGGTGCGCCTCGC
CACCCGCGACGACGTCCCCCGGGCCGTACGCACCCTCGCCGCCGCGTTCGCCGACTACCCCGCCACGCGC
CACACCGTCGACCCGGACCGCCACATCGAGCGGGTCACCGAGCTGCAAGAACTCTTCCTCACGCGCGTCG
GGCTCGACATCGGCAAGGTGTGGGTCGCGGACGACGGCGCCGCGGTGGCGGTCTGGACCACGCCGGAGAG
CGTCGAAGCGGGGGCGGTGTTCGCCGAGATCGGCCCGCGCATGGCCGAGTTGAGCGGTTCCCGGCTGGCC
GCGCAGCAACAGATGGAAGGCCTCCTGGCGCCGCACCGGCCCAAGGAGCCCGCGTGGTTCCTGGCCACCG
TCGGCGTCTCGCCCGACCACCAGGGCAAGGGTCTGGGCAGCGCCGTCGTGCTCCCCGGAGTGGAGGCGGC
CGAGCGCGCCGGGGTGCCCGCCTTCCTGGAGACCTCCGCGCCCCGCAACCTCCCCTTCTACGAGCGGCTC
GGCTTCACTGTCACCGCCGACGTCGAGGTGCCCGAAGGACCGCGCACCTGGTGCATGACCCGCAAGCCCG
GTGCCTGACCTCGACTGTGCCTTCTAGTTGCCAGCCATCTGTTGTTTGCCCCTCCCCCGTGCCTTCCTTG
ACCCTGGAAGGTGCCACTCCCACTGTCCTTTCCTAATAAAATGAGGAAATTGCATCGCATTGTCTGAGTA
GGTGTCATTCTATTCTGGGGGGTGGGGTGGGGCAGGACAGCAAGGGGGAGGATTGGGAAGACAATAGCAG
GCATGCTGGGGATGCGGTGGGCTCTATGGTTAATTAAATAACTTCGTATAATGTATACTATACGAAGTTA
TGGCGCGCCGTTAACGATATCCATGGTCATAGCTGTTTCCTGTGTGAAATTGTTATCCGCTCACAATTCC
ACACAACATACGAGCCGGAAGCATAAAGTGTAAAGCCTGGGGTGCCTAATGAGTGAGCTAACTCACATTA
ATTGCGTTGCGCTCACTGCCCGCTTTCCAGTCGGGAAACCTGTCGTGCCAGCTGCATTAATGAATCGGCC
AACGCGCGGGGAGAGGCGGTTTGCGTATTGGGCGCTCTTCCGCTTCCTCGCTCACTGACTCGCTGCGCTC
GGTCGTTCGGCTGCGGCGAGCGGTATCAGCTCACTCAAAGGCGGTAATACGGTTATCCACAGAATCAGGG
GATAACGCAGGAAAGAACATGTGAGCAAAAGGCCAGCAAAAGGCCAGGAACCGTAAAAAGGCCGCGTTGC
TGGCGTTTTTCCATAGGCTCCGCCCCCCTGACGAGCATCACAAAAATCGACGCTCAAGTCAGAGGTGGCG
AAACCCGACAGGACTATAAAGATACCAGGCGTTTCCCCCTGGAAGCTCCCTCGTGCGCTCTCCTGTTCCG
ACCCTGCCGCTTACCGGATACCTGTCCGCCTTTCTCCCTTCGGGAAGCGTGGCGCTTTCTCATAGCTCAC
GCTGTAGGTATCTCAGTTCGGTGTAGGTCGTTCGCTCCAAGCTGGGCTGTGTGCACGAACCCCCCGTTCA
GCCCGACCGCTGCGCCTTATCCGGTAACTATCGTCTTGAGTCCAACCCGGTAAGACACGACTTATCGCCA
CTGGCAGCAGCCACTGGTAACAGGATTAGCAGAGCGAGGTATGTAGGCGGTGCTACAGAGTTCTTGAAGT
GGTGGCCTAACTACGGCTACACTAGAAGAACAGTATTTGGTATCTGCGCTCTGCTGAAGCCAGTTACCTT
CGGAAAAAGAGTTGGTAGCTCTTGATCCGGCAAACAAACCACCGCTGGTAGCGGTGGTTTTTTTGTTTGC
AAGCAGCAGATTACGCGCAGAAAAAAAGGATCTCAAGAAGATCCTTTGATCTTTTCTACGGGGTCTGACG
CTCAGTGGAACGAAAACTCACGTTAAGGGATTTTGGTCATGAGATTATCAAAAAGGATCTTCACCTAGAT
CCTTTTAAATTAAAAATGAAGTTTTAAATCAATCTAAAGTATATATGAGTAAACTTGGTCTGACAGTTAG
AAAAACTCATCGAGCATCAAATGAAACTGCAATTTATTCATATCAGGATTATCAA
Features (pLannotate 1.2.2; 15 found; start..end, strand, type, name):
    758..862     -  promoter       AmpR promoter: bla
    957..992     +  CDS            rop (fragment): Rop protein, which maintains plasmids at low copy number; rop
   1094..1139    +  misc_feature   bom (fragment): basis of mobility region from pBR322
   1140..1157    -  misc_feature   MCS (fragment): pUC18/19 multiple cloning site
   1158..1382    -  polyA_signal   bGH poly(A) signal: bovine growth hormone polyadenylation signal
   1569..2285    +  CDS            EGFP: EGFP is a basic (constitutively fluorescent) green fluorescent protein published in 1996, derived from Aequorea victoria. It is reported to be a rapidly-maturing weak dimer with moderate acid sensitivity.
   2352..2948    +  CDS            PuroR: puromycin N-acetyltransferase; pac from Streptomyces alboniger; confers resistance to puromycin
   2955..3179    +  polyA_signal   bGH poly(A) signal: bovine growth hormone polyadenylation signal
   3188..3221    -  protein_bind   loxP511: Cre-mediated recombination occurs in the 8-bp core sequence (GTATACAT). loxP511 sites are compatible with each other, but incompatible with wild-type loxP sites. Cre recombinase
   3270..3286    -  protein_bind   lac operator: The lac repressor binds to the lac operator to inhibit transcription in E. coli. This inhibition can be relieved by adding lactose or isopropyl-β-D-thiogalactopyranoside (IPTG). lac repressor encoded by lacI
   3294..3324    -  promoter       lac promoter: promoter for the E. coli lac operon
   3339..3360    -  protein_bind   CAP binding site: CAP binding activates transcription in the presence of cAMP. E. coli catabolite activator protein
   3373..3465    -  CDS            lacI (fragment): lac repressor; lacI; The lac repressor binds to the lac operator to inhibit transcription in E. coli. This inhibition can be relieved by adding lactose or isopropyl-β-D-thiogalactopyranoside (IPTG).
   3648..4236    -  rep_origin     ori: high-copy-number ColE1/pMB1/pBR322/pUC origin of replication
   4407..757     -  CDS            KanR (across the origin): aminoglycoside phosphotransferase; aph(3')-Ia; confers resistance to kanamycin in bacteria or G418 (Geneticin®) in eukaryotes
