[The description below was written by a language model from this plasmid's Addgene catalogue record and pLannotate feature annotations shown in this document.]
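Description:
Donor_eGP2AP_RC is an empty-backbone donor and reporter vector built on pUC57, designed for cloning regulatory-element libraries and integrating them site-specifically into a mammalian genome. In E. coli it is maintained at high copy by the ColE1/pUC-type origin and selected with kanamycin through an aph(3')-Ia KanR gene driven by the bla (AmpR) promoter. Residual lac promoter/operator, CAP site and short lacI, rop and bom fragments are leftovers of the cloning backbone and are not described as having a role in the design.

The functional core is organised around a BxB1 attB site, which the catalogue entry describes but the automated annotation does not mark. By the record's description it lies between the two annotated cassettes. On one side, MluI and SpeI cloning sites sit between attB and a reverse-oriented bGH polyadenylation signal, so that library members inserted there are followed by a terminator. On the other side is a promoterless EGFP-P2A-PuroR open reading frame with its own bGH poly(A). Because this cassette lacks a promoter, fluorescence and puromycin resistance would be expected only once BxB1-mediated recombination places it downstream of a promoter at a genomic landing pad, although the record does not describe the landing pad itself. The P2A peptide lets EGFP and puromycin N-acetyltransferase be produced as separate proteins from a single transcript, marking and selecting integrants. A lox511 site downstream of the cassette is present but, according to the depositor, was not used. The vector was developed for massively parallel reporter assays examining cAMP response element architecture in genomic and episomal contexts.
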