Addgene plasmid #133784: Donor_eGP2AP_RC
Purpose: (Empty Backbone) Library reporter vector/integration vector. Contains library cloning sites MluI and SpeI upstream of a terminator and downstream of a BxB1 attB site. Library integration occurs through BxB1 site.
Depositing lab: Sriram Kosuri. Depositing organization: University of California, Los Angeles (UCLA). Publication: Dissection of c-AMP Response Element Architecture by Using Genomic and Episomal Massively Parallel Reporter Assays. Davis JE, Insigne KD, Jones EM, Hastings QA, Boldridge WC, Kosuri S. Cell Syst. 2020 Jul 22;11(1):75-85.e7. doi: 10.1016/j.cels.2020.05.011. Epub 2020 Jun 29. PubMed 32603702.
Backbone
  Vector backbone: pUC57
  Backbone size (bp): 4465
  Modifications to backbone: SpeI and MluI cloning sites between bGH pA sequence and BxB1 attB site. Insertion of promoterless eGFP-P2A-Puro and bGH pA sequence downstream of BxB1 site. Also introduction of a lox 511 site downstream that was not used.
  Vector type: Mammalian Expression
  Selectable markers: Puromycin
  Tag / fusion protein: eGFP-P2A-Puro
Growth in bacteria
  Bacterial resistance: Kanamycin, 50 μg/mL
  Growth temperature: 37°C
  Growth strain: DH5alpha
  Growth instructions: backbone grown at 37 °C. Downstream of library cloning, most growth performed at 30 °C.
  Copy number: High Copy
Gene/Insert
  Cloning method: Gibson Cloning
Terms and licenses: Academic/Nonprofit Terms; Industry Terms: Not Available to Industry
How to cite: Donor_eGP2AP_RC was a gift from Sriram Kosuri (Addgene plasmid # 133784 ; http://n2t.net/addgene:133784 ; RRID:Addgene_133784)
